>Addgene plasmid #142787 | TFORF1338 | addgene full sequence | sequence record 462899 | Addgene NGS Result
TTAATGTAGTCTTATGCAATACTCTTGTAGTCTTGCAACATGGTAACGATGAGTTAGCAACATGCCTTAC
AAGGAGAGAAAAAGCACCGTGCATGCCGATTGGTGGAAGTAAGGTGGTACGATCGTGCCTTATTAGGAAG
GCAACAGACGGGTCTGACATGGATTGGACGAACCACTGAATTGCCGCATTGCAGAGATATTGTATTTAAG
TGCCTAGCTCGATACATAAACGGGTCTCTCTGGTTAGACCAGATCTGAGCCTGGGAGCTCTCTGGCTAAC
TAGGGAACCCACTGCTTAAGCCTCAATAAAGCTTGCCTTGAGTGCTTCAAGTAGTGTGTGCCCGTCTGTT
GTGTGACTCTGGTAACTAGAGATCCCTCAGACCCTTTTAGTCAGTGTGGAAAATCTCTAGCAGTGGCGCC
CGAACAGGGACTTGAAAGCGAAAGGGAAACCAGAGGAGCTCTCTCGACGCAGGACTCGGCTTGCTGAAGC
GCGCACGGCAAGAGGCGAGGGGCGGCGACTGGTGAGTACGCCAAAAATTTTGACTAGCGGAGGCTAGAAG
GAGAGAGATGGGTGCGAGAGCGTCAGTATTAAGCGGGGGAGAATTAGATCGCGATGGGAAAAAATTCGGT
TAAGGCCAGGGGGAAAGAAAAAATATAAATTAAAACATATAGTATGGGCAAGCAGGGAGCTAGAACGATT
CGCAGTTAATCCTGGCCTGTTAGAAACATCAGAAGGCTGTAGACAAATACTGGGACAGCTACAACCATCC
CTTCAGACAGGATCAGAAGAACTTAGATCATTATATAATACAGTAGCAACCCTCTATTGTGTGCATCAAA
GGATAGAGATAAAAGACACCAAGGAAGCTTTAGACAAGATAGAGGAAGAGCAAAACAAAAGTAAGACCAC
CGCACAGCAAGCGGCCGCTGATCTTCAGACCTGGAGGAGGAGATATGAGGGACAATTGGAGAAGTGAATT
ATATAAATATAAAGTAGTAAAAATTGAACCATTAGGAGTAGCACCCACCAAGGCAAAGAGAAGAGTGGTG
CAGAGAGAAAAAAGAGCAGTGGGAATAGGAGCTTTGTTCCTTGGGTTCTTGGGAGCAGCAGGAAGCACTA
TGGGCGCAGCGTCAATGACGCTGACGGTACAGGCCAGACAATTATTGTCTGGTATAGTGCAGCAGCAGAA
CAATTTGCTGAGGGCTATTGAGGCGCAACAGCATCTGTTGCAACTCACAGTCTGGGGCATCAAGCAGCTC
CAGGCAAGAATCCTGGCTGTGGAAAGATACCTAAAGGATCAACAGCTCCTGGGGATTTGGGGTTGCTCTG
GAAAACTCATTTGCACCACTGCTGTGCCTTGGAATGCTAGTTGGAGTAATAAATCTCTGGAACAGATTTG
GAATCACACGACCTGGATGGAGTGGGACAGAGAAATTAACAATTACACAAGCTTAATACACTCCTTAATT
GAAGAATCGCAAAACCAGCAAGAAAAGAATGAACAAGAATTATTGGAATTAGATAAATGGGCAAGTTTGT
GGAATTGGTTTAACATAACAAATTGGCTGTGGTATATAAAATTATTCATAATGATAGTAGGAGGCTTGGT
AGGTTTAAGAATAGTTTTTGCTGTACTTTCTATAGTGAATAGAGTTAGGCAGGGATATTCACCATTATCG
TTTCAGACCCACCTCCCAACCCCGAGGGGACCCATGCATTGCATCTCAATTAGTCAGCAACCAGGTGTGG
AAAGTCCCCAGGCTCCCCAGCAGGCAGAAGTATGCAAAGCATGCGTCTCAATTAGTCAGCAACCATAGTC
CCGCCCCTAACTCCGCCCATCCCGCCCCTAACTCCGCCCAGTTCCGCCCATTCTCCGCCCCATGGCTGAC
TAATTTTTTTTATTTATGCAGAGGCCGAGGCCGCCTCGGCCTCTGAGCTATTCCAGAAGTAGTGAGGAGG
CTTTTTTGGAGGCCTAGGCTTTTGCAAAAAGCTTTCTAGAGGTACCACCGGAGCTTACCATGACCGAGTA
CAAGCCCACGGTGCGCCTCGCCACCCGCGACGACGTCCCCAGGGCCGTACGCACCCTCGCCGCCGCGTTC
GCCGACTACCCCGCCACGCGCCACACCGTCGATCCGGACCGCCACATCGAGCGGGTCACCGAGCTGCAAG
AACTCTTCCTCACGCGCGTCGGGCTCGACATCGGCAAGGTGTGGGTCGCGGACGACGGCGCCGCCGTGGC
GGTCTGGACCACGCCGGAGAGCGTCGAAGCGGGGGCGGTGTTCGCCGAGATCGGCCCGCGCATGGCCGAG
TTGAGCGGTTCCCGGCTGGCCGCGCAGCAACAGATGGAAGGCCTCCTGGCGCCGCACCGGCCCAAGGAGC
CCGCGTGGTTCCTGGCCACCGTCGGCGTCTCGCCCGACCACCAGGGCAAGGGTCTGGGCAGCGCCGTCGT
GCTCCCCGGAGTGGAGGCGGCCGAGCGCGCCGGGGTGCCCGCCTTCCTGGAGACCTCCGCGCCCCGCAAC
CTCCCCTTCTACGAGCGGCTCGGCTTCACCGTCACCGCCGACGTCGAGGTGCCCGAAGGACCGCGCACCT
GGTGCATGACCCGCAAGCCCGGTGCCAGTTAACGAATTCTAGATCTTGAGACAAATGGCAGTATTCATCC
ACAATTTTAAAAGAAAAGGGGGGATTGGGGGGTACAGTGCAGGGGAAAGAATAGTAGACATAATAGCAAC
AGACATACAAACTAAAGAATTACAAAAACAAATTACAAAAATTCAAAATTTTCGGGTTTATTACAGGGAC
AGCAGAGATCCACTTTGGCGCCGGCTCGAGGCCTGCAGGTGCAAAGATGGATAAAGTTTTAAACAGAGAG
GAATCTTTGCAGCTAATGGACCTTCTAGGTCTTGAAAGGAGTGGGAATTGGCTCCGGTGCCCGTCAGTGG
GCAGAGCGCACATCGCCCACAGTCCCCGAGAAGTTGGGGGGAGGGGTCGGCAATTGAACCGGTGCCTAGA
GAAGGTGGCGCGGGGTAAACTGGGAAAGTGATGTCGTGTACTGGCTCCGCCTTTTTCCCGAGGGTGGGGG
AGAACCGTATATAAGTGCAGTAGTCGCCGTGAACGTTCTTTTTCGCAACGGGTTTGCCGCCAGAACACAG
GTAAGTGCCGTGTGTGGTTCCCGCGGGCCTGGCCTCTTTACGGGTTATGGCCCTTGCGTGCCTTGAATTA
CTTCCACCTGGCTGCAGTACGTGATTCTTGATCCCGAGCTTCGGGTTGGAAGTGGGTGGGAGAGTTCGAG
GCCTTGCGCTTAAGGAGCCCCTTCGCCTCGTGCTTGAGTTGAGGCCTGGCCTGGGCGCTGGGGCCGCCGC
GTGCGAATCTGGTGGCACCTTCGCGCCTGTCTCGCTGCTTTCGATAAGTCTCTAGCCATTTAAAATTTTT
GATGACCTGCTGCGACGCTTTTTTTCTGGCAAGATAGTCTTGTAAATGCGGGCCAAGATCTGCACACTGG
TATTTCGGTTTTTGGGGCCGCGGGCGGCGACGGGGCCCGTGCGTCCCAGCGCACATGTTCGGCGAGGCGG
GGCCTGCGAGCGCGGCCACCGAGAATCGGACGGGGGTAGTCTCAAGCTGGCCGGCCTGCTCTGGTGCCTG
GCCTCGCGCCGCCGTGTATCGCCCCGCCCTGGGCGGCAAGGCTGGCCCGGTCGGCACCAGTTGCGTGAGC
GGAAAGATGGCCGCTTCCCGGCCCTGCTGCAGGGAGCTCAAAATGGAGGACGCGGCGCTCGGGAGAGCGG
GCGGGTGAGTCACCCACACAAAGGAAAAGGGCCTTTCCGTCCTCAGCCGTCGCTTCATGTGACTCCACGG
AGTACCGGGCGCCGTCCAGGCACCTCGATTAGTTCTCGAGCTTTTGGAGTACGTCGTCTTTAGGTTGGGG
GGAGGGGTTTTATGCGATGGAGTTTCCCCACACTGAGTGGGTGGAGACTGAAGTTAGGCCAGCTTGGCAC
TTGATGTAATTCTCCTTGGAATTTGCCCTTTTTGAGTTTGGATCTTGGTTCATTCTCAAGCCTCAGACAG
TGGTTCAAAGTTTTTTTCTTCCATTTCAGGTGTCGTGAGGCTAGCACCGCCACCATGGCCAATGACATTG
ATGAGCTCATTGGCATTCCCTTCCCCAACCACAGCAGTGAGGTCCTGTGCAGCCTCAATGAGCAACGGCA
CGATGGCCTGCTGTGTGACGTGCTCCTGGTGGTGCAGGAGCAGGAGTATCGGACCCACCGCTCCGTCCTG
GCTGCCTGCAGCAAGTACTTCAAGAAGCTTTTCACAGCCGGCACCCTAGCCAGCCAGCCCTACGTCTATG
AGATCGACTTTGTCCAGCCTGAGGCTCTGGCTGCTATCCTGGAGTTCGCCTACACCTCCACGCTCACCAT
CACCGCTGGCAATGTCAAGCACATCCTCAACGCAGCCAGGATGCTGGAGATCCAGTGCATCGTGAACGTG
TGCCTGGAGATCATGGAGCCTGGGGGGGACGGGGGGGAGGAGGATGACAAGGAGGACGATGACGACGACG
AAGATGATGATGATGAGGAGGACGAAGAGGAGGAGGAGGAAGAGGAGGAGGATGACGATGATGACACGGA
GGACTTTGCTGACCAAGAAAACTTGCCTGACCCCCAGGACATCAGCTGCCACCAAAGCCCTTCCAAGACA
GACCATCTCACAGAGAAGGCCTATTCAGACACCCCCAGGGACTTCCCTGACTCCTTCCAGGCTGGCAGTC
CTGGCCATCTGGGGGTGATCCGGGACTTCTCCATCGAATCTCTGCTAAGGGAGAACCTGTACCCCAAGGC
CAACATCCCCGACAGGAGACCCTCCTTGTCTCCATTCGCCCCGGACTTCTTTCCACACCTCTGGCCAGGG
GACTTCGGTGCCTTTGCCCAGCTGCCTGAGCAGCCCATGGACAGTGGGCCACTGGATCTGGTCATCAAGA
ATCGGAAGATCAAGGAGGAGGAGAAGGAGGAGCTGCCCCCACCCCCACCGCCACCCTTCCCTAATGACTT
CTTCAAGGACATGTTCCCTGACCTGCCGGGGGGGCCTCTGGGACCCATCAAGGCGGAGAACGACTACGGT
GCCTATCTCAACTTCCTGAGTGCCACCCACCTGGGAGGCCTCTTCCCACCCTGGCCCCTGGTAGAAGAGC
GCAAGCTGAAGCCCAAGGCCTCTCAGCAGTGCCCCATCTGCCACAAAGTCATCATGGGGGCCGGGAAGCT
GCCGCGGCACATGAGGACCCATACCGGGGAGAAGCCATACATGTGCACCATCTGCGAGGTCCGCTTCACC
AGGCAGGACAAGCTGAAAATCCACATGCGGAAGCACACAGGGGAGCGGCCCTACCTGTGCATCCACTGCA
ACGCCAAGTTCGTGCACAACTACGACCTCAAGAACCACATGCGCATCCACACGGGCGTGCGGCCCTACCA
GTGCGAGTTCTGCTACAAGAGCTTCACGCGCTCTGACCACCTGCACCGCCACATCAAGCGCCAGAGCTGC
CGCATGGCACGGCCCCGACGCGGCCGCAAGCCTGCTGCGTGGAGGGCCGCCAGCCTGCTCTTCGGGCCCG
GCGGCCCGGCCCCCGACAAGGCGGCCTTCGTGATGCCCCCTGCGCTGGGCGAGGTGGGCGGCCACCTGGG
CGGCGCAGCTGTGTGCCTCCCGGGCCCCAGCCCCGCCAAGCACTTCCTGGCAGCGCCCAAGGGCGCCCTG
AGCCTGCAAGAGCTGGAGCGGCAGTTCGAGGAGACACAGATGAAGCTGTTCGGGCGCGCGCAGCTGGAGG
CTGAGAGGAACGCGGGGGGCCTCCTGGCCTTCGCGCTGGCCGAGAACGTGGCGGCGGCGCGGCCCTACTT
CCCGCTGCCCGACCCTTGGGCCGCCGGCCTGGCCGGCCTCCCTGGGCTCGCCGGCCTCAACCACGTGGCC
TCCATGTCCGAAGCCAACAACTAGTAATGAACTAGTCCGTAACTTGAAAGTATTTCGATTTCTTGGCTTT
ATATATCTTGTGGAAAGGACGACCGGCGATTTCTACACTTGGTTACACGCGTTAAGTCGACAATCAACCT
CTGGATTACAAAATTTGTGAAAGATTGACTGGTATTCTTAACTATGTTGCTCCTTTTACGCTATGTGGAT
ACGCTGCTTTAATGCCTTTGTATCATGCTATTGCTTCCCGTATGGCTTTCATTTTCTCCTCCTTGTATAA
ATCCTGGTTGCTGTCTCTTTATGAGGAGTTGTGGCCCGTTGTCAGGCAACGTGGCGTGGTGTGCACTGTG
TTTGCTGACGCAACCCCCACTGGTTGGGGCATTGCCACCACCTGTCAGCTCCTTTCCGGGACTTTCGCTT
TCCCCCTCCCTATTGCCACGGCGGAACTCATCGCCGCCTGCCTTGCCCGCTGCTGGACAGGGGCTCGGCT
GTTGGGCACTGACAATTCCGTGGTGTTGTCGGGGAAATCATCGTCCTTTCCTTGGCTGCTCGCCTGTGTT
GCCACCTGGATTCTGCGCGGGACGTCCTTCTGCTACGTCCCTTCGGCCCTCAATCCAGCGGACCTTCCTT
CCCGCGGCCTGCTGCCGGCTCTGCGGCCTCTTCCGCGTCTTCGCCTTCGCCCTCAGACGAGTCGGATCTC
CCTTTGGGCCGCCTCCCCGCGTCGACTTTAAGACCAATGACTTACAAGGCAGCTGTAGATCTTAGCCACT
TTTTAAAAGAAAAGGGGGGACTGGAAGGGCTAATTCACTCCCAACGAAGACAAGATCTGCTTTTTGCTTG
TACTGGGTCTCTCTGGTTAGACCAGATCTGAGCCTGGGAGCTCTCTGGCTAACTAGGGAACCCACTGCTT
AAGCCTCAATAAAGCTTGCCTTGAGTGCTTCAAGTAGTGTGTGCCCGTCTGTTGTGTGACTCTGGTAACT
AGAGATCCCTCAGACCCTTTTAGTCAGTGTGGAAAATCTCTAGCAGTACGTATAGTAGTTCATGTCATCT
TATTATTCAGTATTTATAACTTGCAAAGAAATGAATATCAGAGAGTGAGAGGAACTTGTTTATTGCAGCT
TATAATGGTTACAAATAAAGCAATAGCATCACAAATTTCACAAATAAAGCATTTTTTTCACTGCATTCTA
GTTGTGGTTTGTCCAAACTCATCAATGTATCTTATCATGTCTGGCTCTAGCTATCCCGCCCCTAACTCCG
CCCATCCCGCCCCTAACTCCGCCCAGTTCCGCCCATTCTCCGCCCCATGGCTGACTAATTTTTTTTATTT
ATGCAGAGGCCGAGGCCGCCTCGGCCTCTGAGCTATTCCAGAAGTAGTGAGGAGGCTTTTTTGGAGGCCT
AGGGACGTACCCAATTCGCCCTATAGTGAGTCGTATTACGCGCGCTCACTGGCCGTCGTTTTACAACGTC
GTGACTGGGAAAACCCTGGCGTTACCCAACTTAATCGCCTTGCAGCACATCCCCCTTTCGCCAGCTGGCG
TAATAGCGAAGAGGCCCGCACCGATCGCCCTTCCCAACAGTTGCGCAGCCTGAATGGCGAATGGG
[124 nt withheld, positions 7556-7679]
C
[91 nt withheld, positions 7681-7771]
A
[49 nt withheld, positions 7773-7821]
CCTTTGACGTTGGAGTCCACGTTCTTT
[37 nt withheld, positions 7849-7885]
ACCCTATCTCGGTCTATTCTTTTGATTTATAAGGGATTTTGCCGATTTCGGCCTATTGGTTAAAAAATGA
GCTGATTTAACAAAAATTTAACGCGAATTTTAACAAAATATTAACGCTTACAATTTAGGTGGCACTTTTC
GGGGAAATGTGCGCGGAACCCCTATTTGTTTATTTTTCTAAATACATTCAAATATGTATCCGCTCATGAG
ACAATAACCCTGATAAATGCTTCAATAATATTGAAAAAGGAAGAGTATGAGTATTCAACATTTCCGTGTC
GCCCTTATTCCCTTTTTTGCGGCATTTTGCCTTCCTGTTTTTGCTCACCCAGAAACGCTGGTGAAAGTAA
AAGATGCTGAAGATCAGTTGGGTGCACGAGTGGGTTACATCGAACTGGATCTCAACAGCGGTAAGATCCT
TGAGAGTTTTCGCCCCGAAGAACGTTTTCCAATGATGAGCACTTTTAAAGTTCTGCTATGTGGCGCGGTA
TTATCCCGTATTGACGCCGGGCAAGAGCAACTCGGTCGCCGCATACACTATTCTCAGAATGACTTGGTTG
AGTACTCACCAGTCACAGAAAAGCATCTTACGGATGGCATGACAGTAAGAGAATTATGCAGTGCTGCCAT
AACCATGAGTGATAACACTGCGGCCAACTTACTTCTGACAACGATCGGAGGACCGAAGGAGCTAACCGCT
TTTTTGCACAACATGGGGGATCATGTAACTCGCCTTGATCGTTGGGAACCGGAGCTGAATGAAGCCATAC
CAAACGACGAGCGTGACACCACGATGCCTGTAGCAATGGCAACAACGTTGCGCAAACTATTAACTGGCGA
ACTACTTACTCTAGCTTCCCGGCAACAATTAATAGACTGGATGGAGGCGGATAAAGTTGCAGGACCACTT
CTGCGCTCGGCCCTTCCGGCTGGCTGGTTTATTGCTGATAAATCTGGAGCCGGTGAGCGTGGGTCTCGCG
GTATCATTGCAGCACTGGGGCCAGATGGTAAGCCCTCCCGTATCGTAGTTATCTACACGACGGGGAGTCA
GGCAACTATGGATGAACGAAATAGACAGATCGCTGAGATAGGTGCCTCACTGATTAAGCATTGGTAACTG
TCAGACCAAGTTTACTCATATATACTTTAGATTGATTTAAAACTTCATTTTTAATTTAAAAGGATCTAGG
TGAAGATCCTTTTTGATAATCTCATGACCAAAATCCCTTAACGTGAGTTTTCGTTCCACTGAGCGTCAGA
CCCCGTAGAAAAGATCAAAGGATCTTCTTGAGATCCTTTTTTTCTGCGCGTAATCTGCTGCTTGCAAACA
AAAAAACCACCGCTACCAGCGGTGGTTTGTTTGCCGGATCAAGAGCTACCAACTCTTTTTCCGAAGGTAA
CTGGCTTCAGCAGAGCGCAGATACCAAATACTGTTCTTCTAGTGTAGCCGTAGTTAGGCCACCACTTCAA
GAACTCTGTAGCACCGCCTACATACCTCGCTCTGCTAATCCTGTTACCAGTGGCTGCTGCCAGTGGCGAT
AAGTCGTGTCTTACCGGGTTGGACTCAAGACGATAGTTACCGGATAAGGCGCAGCGGTCGGGCTGAACGG
GGGGTTCGTGCACACAGCCCAGCTTGGAGCGAACGACCTACACCGAACTGAGATACCTACAGCGTGAGCT
ATGAGAAAGCGCCACGCTTCCCGAAGGGAGAAAGGCGGACAGGTATCCGGTAAGCGGCAGGGTCGGAACA
GGAGAGCGCACGAGGGAGCTTCCAGGGGGAAACGCCTGGTATCTTTATAGTCCTGTCGGGTTTCGCCACC
TCTGACTTGAGCGTCGATTTTTGTGATGCTCGTCAGGGGGGCGGAGCCTATGGAAAAACGCCAGCAACGC
GGCCTTTTTACGGTTCCTGGCCTTTTGCTGGCCTTTTGCTCACATGTTCTTTCCTGCGTTATCCCCTGAT
TCTGTGGATAACCGTATTACCGCCTTTGAGTGAGCTGATACCGCTCGCCGCAGCCGAACGACCGAGCGCA
GCGAGTCAGTGAGCGAGGAAGCGGAAGAGCGCCCAATACGCAAACCGCCTCTCCCCGCGCGTTGGCCGAT
TCATTAATGCAGCTGGCACGACAGGTTTCCCGACTGGAAAGCGGGCAGTGAGCGCAACGCAATTAATGTG
AGTTAGCTCACTCATTAGGCACCCCAGGCTTTACACTTTATGCTTCCGGCTCGTATGTTGTGTGGAATTG
TGAGCGGATAACAATTTCACACAGGAAACAGCTATGACCATGATTACGCCAAGCGCGCAATTAACCCTCA
CTAAAGGGAACAAAAGCTGGAGCTGCAAGC
Features (pLannotate 1.2.2; 31 found; start..end, strand, type, name):
      5..231     +  promoter       RSV promoter: Rous sarcoma virus enhancer/promoter
    232..412     +  LTR            5' LTR (truncated): truncated 5' long terminal repeat (LTR) from HIV-1
    459..584     +  misc_feature   HIV-1 Ψ: packaging signal of human immunodeficiency virus type 1
    568..931     +  CDS            HIV-1 gag (fragment): gag protein from human immunodeficiency virus 1; gag
   1077..1310    +  misc_feature   RRE: The Rev response element (RRE) of HIV-1 allows for Rev-dependent mRNA export from the nucleus to the cytoplasm.
   1687..1713    +  CDS            Rev (fragment): human immunodeficiency virus 1 (HIV-1) Rev protein; rev; enhances nuclear export of unspliced and incompletely spliced viral mRNAs
   1720..1743    +  promoter       SV40 promoter (fragment): SV40 early promoter
   1744..1815    +  promoter       SV40 promoter (fragment): SV40 enhancer and early promoter
   1839..1974    +  rep_origin     SV40 ori: SV40 origin of replication
   2020..2616    +  CDS            PuroR (fragment): puromycin N-acetyltransferase; pac from Streptomyces; confers resistance to puromycin
   2665..2782    +  misc_feature   cPPT/CTS: central polypurine tract and central termination sequence of HIV-1
   2847..2913    +  CDS            small t antigen (fragment): SV40 (simian virus 40) small t antigen
   2920..4098    +  promoter       EF-1α promoter: strong constitutive promoter for human elongation factor EF-1α
   4115..5971    +  CDS            ZBTB7C: ZBT7C_HUMAN - Also known as APM1, ZBTB36, ZNF857C. Experimental evidence at transcript level: Swiss-Prot protein existence level 2. May be a tumor suppressor gene. From Homo sapiens (Human).
   5987..6040    +  promoter       U6 promoter (fragment): RNA polymerase III promoter for human U6 snRNA
   6082..6670    +  misc_feature   WPRE: woodchuck hepatitis virus posttranscriptional regulatory element
   6721..6740    +  misc_feature   cPPT/CTS (fragment): central polypurine tract and central termination sequence of HIV-1
   6742..6975    +  LTR            3' LTR (ΔU3): self-inactivating 3' long terminal repeat (LTR) from HIV-1
   7053..7174    +  polyA_signal   SV40 poly(A) signal: SV40 polyadenylation signal
   7214..7349    +  rep_origin     SV40 ori: SV40 origin of replication
   7370..7388    -  promoter       T7 promoter: promoter for bacteriophage T7 RNA polymerase
   7396..7551    +  CDS            lacZα (fragment): LacZα fragment of β-galactosidase; lacZ fragment
   7556..7984    +  rep_origin     f1 ori (sequence partly withheld): f1 bacteriophage origin of replication; arrow indicates direction of (+) strand synthesis
   8037..8141    +  promoter       AmpR promoter: bla
   8142..9002    +  CDS            AmpR: β-lactamase; bla; confers resistance to ampicillin, carbenicillin, and related antibiotics
   9173..9761    +  rep_origin     ori: high-copy-number ColE1/pMB1/pBR322/pUC origin of replication
   9944..10036   +  CDS            lacI (fragment): lac repressor; lacI; The lac repressor binds to the lac operator to inhibit transcription in E. coli. This inhibition can be relieved by adding lactose or isopropyl-β-D-thiogalactopyranoside (IPTG).
  10049..10070   +  protein_bind   CAP binding site: CAP binding activates transcription in the presence of cAMP. E. coli catabolite activator protein
  10085..10115   +  promoter       lac promoter: promoter for the E. coli lac operon
  10123..10139   +  protein_bind   lac operator: The lac repressor binds to the lac operator to inhibit transcription in E. coli. This inhibition can be relieved by adding lactose or isopropyl-β-D-thiogalactopyranoside (IPTG). lac repressor encoded by lacI
  10184..10202   +  promoter       T3 promoter: promoter for bacteriophage T3 RNA polymerase
