[The description below was written by a language model from this plasmid's Addgene catalogue record and pLannotate feature annotations shown in this document.]
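Description:
TFORF1338 is a third-generation-style, self-inactivating lentiviral expression plasmid built on the pLX_TRC317 backbone, and it carries the human transcription factor ZBTB7C (also known as APM1, ZBTB36 or ZNF857C). It belongs to a large barcoded transcription factor ORF collection. The sequenced record is 10,225 nt, which matches the listed backbone and insert sizes. In bacteria the plasmid replicates from a high-copy ColE1/pUC-type origin and is selected through the β-lactamase (AmpR) gene. An f1 origin and remnants of a lac/T7/T3 cloning region are also present. The depositor notes that the plasmid can recombine, as is common for vectors with repeated LTR sequences.

The viral portion begins with an RSV promoter fused to a truncated HIV-1 5' LTR, which allows Tat-independent production of genomic RNA in packaging cells. This is followed by the Ψ packaging signal with a gag fragment and the RRE for Rev-dependent nuclear export. Two cassettes sit inside the transfer region. The first is an SV40 early promoter driving puromycin N-acetyltransferase, which permits selection of transduced mammalian cells. The second, placed after a cPPT/CTS element, is the constitutive EF-1α promoter driving the ZBTB7C ORF. A WPRE downstream of the ORF enhances transcript expression, and the ΔU3 3' LTR inactivates the viral promoter after integration.

According to the catalogue entry, each construct carries a unique 24-bp barcode that identifies its transcription factor. The feature table does not annotate the barcode, so its exact position is not stated. The vector is intended for overexpressing ZBTB7C either individually or in pooled screens, such as directed-differentiation screens, where barcodes are read out to identify the factors involved.
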