Addgene plasmid #142787: TFORF1338
Purpose: Lentiviral vector for overexpressing transcription factor ORFs with unique 24-bp barcodes. Barcodes facilitate identification of transcription factors in pooled screens.
Depositing lab: Feng Zhang. Depositing organization: Broad Institute. Publication: A transcription factor atlas of directed differentiation. Joung J, Ma S, Tay T, Geiger-Schuller KR, Kirchgatterer PC, Verdine VK, Guo B, Arias-Garcia MA, Allen WE, Singh A, Kuksenko O, Abudayyeh OO, Gootenberg JS, Fu Z, Macrae RK, Buenrostro JD, Regev A, Zhang F. Cell. 2023 Jan 5;186(1):209-229.e26. doi: 10.1016/j.cell.2022.11.026. PubMed 36608654.
Backbone
  Vector backbone: pLX_TRC317
  Backbone manufacturer: Broad Institute Genetic Perturbation Platform
  Backbone size w/o insert (bp): 8264
  Vector type: Mammalian Expression, Lentiviral
  Selectable markers: Puromycin
Growth in bacteria
  Bacterial resistance: Ampicillin, 100 μg/mL
  Growth temperature: 30°C
  Growth strain: NEB Stable
  Copy number: High Copy
Gene/Insert
  Gene/Insert name: ZBTB7C
  Species: H. sapiens (human)
  Insert size (bp): 1961
  Entrez Gene: ZBTB7C (a.k.a. APM-1, APM1, ZBTB36, ZNF857C)
  Promoter: EF1a
  Cloning method: Unknown
  Sequencing primers: 5′ GGGTGGAGACTGAAGTTAGGCCAG; 3′ CACATAGCGTAAAAGGAGCAACATAG
Terms and licenses: Academic/Nonprofit Terms; Industry Terms: Not Available to Industry
Depositor comments: XM_017025609,XM_011525870,XM_005258229,NM_001318841,NM_001039360,XM_011525871,ENST00000535628,ENST00000586438,ENST00000588982,ENST00000590800 . The transcription factor ORF portion of this plasmid was synthesized by Genewiz. Please test multiple small colonies in case of plasmid recombination. To make this collection available in a timely manner, a portion of this collection was not fully sequenced by Addgene. If an Addgene verified full plasmid sequence is not available, please contact us prior to placing an order to request the full sequence.
How to cite: TFORF1338 was a gift from Feng Zhang (Addgene plasmid # 142787 ; http://n2t.net/addgene:142787 ; RRID:Addgene_142787)
