>Addgene plasmid #142787 | TFORF1338 | depositor partial sequence | sequence record 280499 | Insert
ACCGCCACCATGGCCAATGACATTGATGAGCTCATTGGCATTCCCTTCCCCAACCACAGCAGTGAGGTCC
TGTGCAGCCTCAATGAGCAACGGCACGATGGCCTGCTGTGTGACGTGCTCCTGGTGGTGCAGGAGCAGGA
GTATCGGACCCACCGCTCCGTCCTGGCTGCCTGCAGCAAGTACTTCAAGAAGCTTTTCACAGCCGGCACC
CTAGCCAGCCAGCCCTACGTCTATGAGATCGACTTTGTCCAGCCTGAGGCTCTGGCTGCTATCCTGGAGT
TCGCCTACACCTCCACGCTCACCATCACCGCTGGCAATGTCAAGCACATCCTCAACGCAGCCAGGATGCT
GGAGATCCAGTGCATCGTGAACGTGTGCCTGGAGATCATGGAGCCTGGGGGGGACGGGGGGGAGGAGGAT
GACAAGGAGGACGATGACGACGACGAAGATGATGATGATGAGGAGGACGAAGAGGAGGAGGAGGAAGAGG
AGGAGGATGACGATGATGACACGGAGGACTTTGCTGACCAAGAAAACTTGCCTGACCCCCAGGACATCAG
CTGCCACCAAAGCCCTTCCAAGACAGACCATCTCACAGAGAAGGCCTATTCAGACACCCCCAGGGACTTC
CCTGACTCCTTCCAGGCTGGCAGTCCTGGCCATCTGGGGGTGATCCGGGACTTCTCCATCGAATCTCTGC
TAAGGGAGAACCTGTACCCCAAGGCCAACATCCCCGACAGGAGACCCTCCTTGTCTCCATTCGCCCCGGA
CTTCTTTCCACACCTCTGGCCAGGGGACTTCGGTGCCTTTGCCCAGCTGCCTGAGCAGCCCATGGACAGT
GGGCCACTGGATCTGGTCATCAAGAATCGGAAGATCAAGGAGGAGGAGAAGGAGGAGCTGCCCCCACCCC
CACCGCCACCCTTCCCTAATGACTTCTTCAAGGACATGTTCCCTGACCTGCCGGGGGGGCCTCTGGGACC
CATCAAGGCGGAGAACGACTACGGTGCCTATCTCAACTTCCTGAGTGCCACCCACCTGGGAGGCCTCTTC
CCACCCTGGCCCCTGGTAGAAGAGCGCAAGCTGAAGCCCAAGGCCTCTCAGCAGTGCCCCATCTGCCACA
AAGTCATCATGGGGGCCGGGAAGCTGCCGCGGCACATGAGGACCCATACCGGGGAGAAGCCATACATGTG
CACCATCTGCGAGGTCCGCTTCACCAGGCAGGACAAGCTGAAAATCCACATGCGGAAGCACACAGGGGAG
CGGCCCTACCTGTGCATCCACTGCAACGCCAAGTTCGTGCACAACTACGACCTCAAGAACCACATGCGCA
TCCACACGGGCGTGCGGCCCTACCAGTGCGAGTTCTGCTACAAGAGCTTCACGCGCTCTGACCACCTGCA
CCGCCACATCAAGCGCCAGAGCTGCCGCATGGCACGGCCCCGACGCGGCCGCAAGCCTGCTGCGTGGAGG
GCCGCCAGCCTGCTCTTCGGGCCCGGCGGCCCGGCCCCCGACAAGGCGGCCTTCGTGATGCCCCCTGCGC
TGGGCGAGGTGGGCGGCCACCTGGGCGGCGCAGCTGTGTGCCTCCCGGGCCCCAGCCCCGCCAAGCACTT
CCTGGCAGCGCCCAAGGGCGCCCTGAGCCTGCAAGAGCTGGAGCGGCAGTTCGAGGAGACACAGATGAAG
CTGTTCGGGCGCGCGCAGCTGGAGGCTGAGAGGAACGCGGGGGGCCTCCTGGCCTTCGCGCTGGCCGAGA
ACGTGGCGGCGGCGCGGCCCTACTTCCCGCTGCCCGACCCTTGGGCCGCCGGCCTGGCCGGCCTCCCTGG
GCTCGCCGGCCTCAACCACGTGGCCTCCATGTCCGAAGCCAACAACTAGTAATGAACTAGTCCGTAACTT
GAAAGTATTTCGATTTCTTGGCTTTATATATCTTGTGGAAAGGACGACCGGCGATTTCTACACTTGGTTA
C
