>Addgene plasmid #142787 | TFORF1338 | depositor partial sequence | sequence record 280500 | Barcode
CCGGCGATTTCTACACTTGGTTAC
